>Addgene plasmid #12445 | pCAGGS-6His-mISG15 | addgene partial sequence | sequence record 19856 | Bglob-pA-R 5'-ttttggcagagggaaaaaga-3'
CGCAATGGCTTGATCACTGTGCACTGGGGGCTTTAGGCCATACTCCCCCAGCAGCTCCTTGTCCTCCATG
GGCCTTCCCTCGAAGCTCAGCCAGAACTGGTCTTCGTGGACTTGTTCCCGCTGGGACACCTTCTTCTTAA
GCGTGTCTACAGTCTGCGTCAGAAAGACCTCATAGATGTTGCTGTGGCCCCTTTCGTTCCTCACCAGGAT
GCTCAGAGGCTCGCTGCAGTTCTGTACCACTAGCATCACTGTGCTGCTGGGACCCAGACCCAGACTGGAA
AGGGTAAGACCGTCCTGGAGCACTGCAGTTTGGTGGGCCAGGCGCTGCTGGAAAGCCGGCACACCAATCT
TCTGGGCAATCTGCTTCTTCAGTTCTGACACCGTCATGGAGTTAGTCACGGACACCAGGAAATCGTTACC
CCCCAGCATCTTCACCTTTAGGTCCCAGGCCATATGGCTGCCGCGCGGCACCAGGCCGCTGCTGTGATGA
TGATGATGATGGCTGCTGCCCATGGTATATCTCCTTCTTAAAGTTAAACAAAATTATTTCTAGAGCCGCC
GGTCACACGCCAGAAGCCGAACCCCGCCCTGCCCCGTCCCCCCCGAAGGCAGCCGTCCCCCCGCGGACAG
CCCCGAGGCTGGAGAGGGAGA
