[The description below was written by a language model from this plasmid's Addgene catalogue record.]
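Description:
pCAGGS-6His-mISG15 is a mammalian expression plasmid built on the pCAGGS backbone (about 4.8 kb without insert) that carries mouse ISG15 fused to an N-terminal 6xHis tag. It is maintained in E. coli as a high-copy plasmid under ampicillin selection. The record lists no mammalian selection marker, which fits use by transient transfection. The insert was placed by restriction cloning between an XbaI site, which remains intact at the 5′ end, and a BamHI site at the 3′ end that was destroyed during cloning. The promoter is not listed explicitly, but the pCAGGS backbone and the pCAG-F sequencing primer point to the CAG promoter characteristic of this vector family. CAG is a composite of the CMV early enhancer and chicken β-actin promoter that drives strong, constitutive expression in a wide range of mammalian cells. No feature table is provided, so other elements such as the polyadenylation signal and the replication origin are not documented here.

ISG15 is an interferon-inducible ubiquitin-like modifier that is covalently attached to target proteins through an enzymatic cascade, a process called ISGylation. The associated publication concerns the identification of the interferon-inducible E2 enzyme Ubc8 as a conjugating enzyme for this pathway. A His-tagged ISG15 is well suited to such work. When it is co-expressed with candidate activating, conjugating or ligase enzymes, both free ISG15 and ISG15-modified proteins can be detected with anti-His reagents or recovered by metal-affinity pulldown. The N-terminal position of the tag leaves the C-terminus of ISG15, the end used for conjugation to substrates, unmodified. The record does not state the insert size or whether the coding sequence represents the precursor or the mature form of the protein.
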