Addgene plasmid #12445: pCAGGS-6His-mISG15
Depositing lab: Dong-Er Zhang. Depositing organization: Scripps California (The Scripps Research Institute). Publication: Interferon-inducible ubiquitin E2, Ubc8, is a conjugating enzyme for protein ISGylation. Kim KI, Giannakopoulos NV, Virgin HW, Zhang DE. Mol Cell Biol. 2004 Nov . 24(21):9592-600. 10.1128/MCB.24.21.9592-9600.2004 PubMed 15485925.
Backbone
  Vector backbone: pCAGGS
  Backbone size w/o insert (bp): 4790
  Vector type: Mammalian Expression
Growth in bacteria
  Bacterial resistance: Ampicillin, 100 μg/mL
  Growth temperature: 37°C
  Growth strain: DH5alpha
  Copy number: High Copy
Gene/Insert
  Gene/Insert name: ISG15
  Species: M. musculus (mouse)
  Tag / fusion protein: 6xHis (N terminal on insert)
  Cloning method: Restriction Enzyme; 5′ cloning site XbaI (not destroyed); 3′ cloning site BamHI (destroyed during cloning)
  Sequencing primers: 5′ pCAG-F
Terms and licenses: Academic/Nonprofit Terms; Industry Terms: Not Available to Industry
How to cite: pCAGGS-6His-mISG15 was a gift from Dong-Er Zhang (Addgene plasmid # 12445 ; http://n2t.net/addgene:12445 ; RRID:Addgene_12445)
